>Addgene plasmid #22118 | pVETL-Cmcs-Flag-Ataxin3Q25 | addgene partial sequence | sequence record 27922 | 22118 with hATXN3-F (tgaccaactcctgcagatga)
CTTATTGGAGAAGAATTAGCACAACTAAAAGAGCAAAGAGTCCATAAAACAGACCTGGAACGAGTGTTAG
AAGCAAATGATGGCTCAGGAATGTTAGACGAAGATGAGGAGGATTTGCAGAGGGCTCTGGCACTAAGTCG
CCAAGAAATTGACATGGAAGATGAGGAAGCAGATCTCCGCAGGGCTATTCAGCTAAGTATGCAAGGTAGT
TCCAGAAACATATCTCAAGATATGACACAGACATCAGGTACAAATCTTACTTCAGAAGAGCTTCGGAAGA
GACGAGAAGCCTACTTTGAAAAACAGCAGCAAAAGCAGCAACAGCAGCAGCAGCAGCAGCAGCAGCAGCA
GCAGCAGCAGCAGCAGCAGCAGCAGCAGCAGGGGGACCTATCAGGACAGAGTTCACATCCATGTGAAAGG
CCAGCCACCAGTTCAGGAGCACTTGGGAGTGATCTAGGTGATGCTATGAGTGAAGAAGACATGCTTCAGG
CAGCTGTGACCATGTCTTTAGAAACTGTCAGAAATGATTTGAAAACAGAAGGAAAAAAATAAATAAGAAT
GCGGCCGCGAATTCAGATCTCTGCAGGATATCGTCGACGGATCCGGTACCATCGATGCGGGGAGGCGGCC
CAAAGGGAGATCCGACTCGTCTGAGGGCGAANGCGAAGACGCGGAAGAGGCCGCAGAGCCGGCAGCAGCC
GCGGGAAGAANTCCGCTGGATTGAGGGCCGAAGG
