>Addgene plasmid #22118 | pVETL-Cmcs-Flag-Ataxin3Q25 | addgene partial sequence | sequence record 27923 | 22118 with hATXN3-R (tttggtcgatgcatctgttg)
GCTTCGCATCTGGCAGATCACCCTTAACAACAAATATAGAATAACCTTCCTGTTGTAATTGAGCCAAGAA
AAGTGCAAGATATGTATCTGATATTAATTCTGGACCCGTCAAGAGAGAATTCAAGTTAAACCACTGTTTT
CCTAATTTTCTAACTGTAAACCAGTGTTCCTTATAATTGCATATAAATGATCTTTCATTTATAGGATCGA
TCCTGAGCCTCTGATACTCTGGACTGTTGAACAGGATTAGTTCTAAACCCCAAACTTTCAAGGCATTGCT
TATAACCTGAATAGAGAAAAAACCACTGTCATCCATATTTCCAGAAGGCTGCTGTAAAAACGTGCGATAA
TCTTCACTAGTAACTCCTCCTTCTGCCATTCTCATCCTCTCCTCCTCATCCAGCTGATGTGCAATTGAGG
ATAATTCCACAGGGCTAAAATATTCTCCTTGCAATAAGTTATTCAGGCAATGTTGAGCACAAAGTGAGCC
TTCTTGTTTCTCGTGGAAGATGGACTCTCCGTTTATAAGCTTGAGCTTGTCGTCATCGTCTTTGTAGTCC
ATAGCTCTAGAGTCCGGAGTGCGCGNCCGNCCGGGGTNTCTTNNGNNGGGAGTCAAAACAGCGTGGATGG
CGTCTCCGGGCGATCTGACGNTCNATAAACGAGCTCTGCTTATATAGACCTCCCACNGTACACGCCTACC
GNCCNTT
