[The description below was written by a language model from this plasmid's Addgene catalogue record.]
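Description:
pVETL-Cmcs-Flag-Ataxin3Q25 is a lentiviral mammalian expression plasmid built on the pVETL-Cmcs backbone (about 5.8 kb without insert). It is maintained in bacteria as a high-copy plasmid under ampicillin selection, and the recorded host is Stbl3, a recombination-deficient strain commonly chosen to keep the repeated sequences of lentiviral vectors stable. No feature table accompanies the record, so the specific viral elements (LTRs, packaging signal, any post-transcriptional elements) and any mammalian selection marker or reporter are not stated.

The payload is an approximately 1.1 kb human ATXN3 cDNA encoding ataxin-3, the deubiquitinating enzyme whose polyglutamine expansion causes spinocerebellar ataxia type 3 (Machado-Joseph disease). The "Q25" in the name suggests a version with a 25-glutamine tract, which would fall in the normal, non-pathogenic range, although the record does not spell this out. A Flag epitope is fused to the N terminus of the protein, allowing detection and immunoprecipitation with anti-Flag antibodies. The insert was placed between XbaI and ApaI sites by restriction cloning. The promoter is not explicitly listed, but the use of a CMV forward sequencing primer and the "C" in the backbone name are consistent with a CMV promoter upstream of the cloning site.

The associated publication concerns how ataxin-3's catalytic activity regulates its cellular turnover, so this construct most likely expresses tagged, normal-repeat ataxin-3 in mammalian cells, by transfection or lentiviral transduction. There it could act as a comparator for expanded-repeat or catalytically altered variants in studies of protein stability and degradation.
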