Addgene plasmid #22118: pVETL-Cmcs-Flag-Ataxin3Q25
Depositing lab: Henry Paulson. Depositing organization: University of Michigan. Publication: Cellular turnover of the polyglutamine disease protein ataxin-3 is regulated by its catalytic activity. Todi SV, Laco MN, Winborn BJ, Travis SM, Wen HM, Paulson HL. J Biol Chem. 2007 Oct 5. 282(40):29348-58. 10.1074/jbc.M704126200 PubMed 17693639.
Backbone
  Vector backbone: pVETL-Cmcs
  Backbone size w/o insert (bp): 5756
  Vector type: Mammalian Expression, Lentiviral
Growth in bacteria
  Bacterial resistance: Ampicillin, 100 μg/mL
  Growth temperature: 37°C
  Growth strain: Stbl3
  Copy number: High Copy
Gene/Insert
  Gene/Insert name: Ataxin 3
  Species: H. sapiens (human)
  Insert size (bp): 1100
  Entrez Gene: ATXN3 (a.k.a. AT3, ATX3, JOS, MJD, MJD1, SCA3)
  Tag / fusion protein: Flag (N terminal on insert)
  Cloning method: Restriction Enzyme; 5′ cloning site XbaI (unknown if destroyed); 3′ cloning site ApaI (unknown if destroyed)
  Sequencing primers: 5′ CMV-F
Terms and licenses: Academic/Nonprofit Terms; Industry Terms: Not Available to Industry
How to cite: pVETL-Cmcs-Flag-Ataxin3Q25 was a gift from Henry Paulson (Addgene plasmid # 22118 ; http://n2t.net/addgene:22118 ; RRID:Addgene_22118)
